Addgene plasmid #31005: pNI10
Depositing lab: Adam Bogdanove & Daniel Voytas. Depositing organization: University of Minnesota. Publication: Efficient design and assembly of custom TALEN and other TAL effector-based constructs for DNA targeting. Cermak T, Doyle EL, Christian M, Wang L, Zhang Y, Schmidt C, Baller JA, Somia NV, Bogdanove AJ, Voytas DF. Nucleic Acids Res. 2011 Jul;39(12):e82. doi: 10.1093/nar/gkr218 PubMed 21493687.
Backbone
  Vector backbone: pTC14
  Backbone size w/o insert (bp): 2989
Growth in bacteria
  Bacterial resistance: Tetracycline, 10 μg/mL
  Growth temperature: 37°C
  Growth strain: DH5alpha
  Growth instructions: DH10B/LB+antibiotics
  Copy number: High Copy
Gene/Insert
  Gene/Insert name: repeat NI10
  Species: Xanthamonas oryzae
  Insert size (bp): 106
  Cloning method: Restriction Enzyme; 5′ cloning site XbaI (not destroyed); 3′ cloning site XhoI (not destroyed)
  Sequencing primers: 5′ pTC14_F2 (caagcctgattgggagaaaa)
Terms and licenses: Academic/Nonprofit Terms; Industry Terms: Not Available to Industry
How to cite: pNI10 was a gift from Adam Bogdanove & Daniel Voytas (Addgene plasmid # 31005 ; http://n2t.net/addgene:31005 ; RRID:Addgene_31005)
