[The description below was written by a language model from this plasmid's Addgene catalogue record and pLannotate feature annotations shown in this document.]
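Description:
pNI10 is a small bacterial cloning plasmid (about 3.1 kb) that serves as a module vector from a kit for assembling custom TAL effector nucleases (TALENs) and other TAL effector-based DNA-targeting constructs. It is built on the pTC14 backbone and carries a 106 bp insert, "repeat NI10", a single TAL effector repeat derived from Xanthomonas oryzae, cloned between XbaI and XhoI sites that both remain intact. By the naming convention, NI refers to the repeat-variable diresidue of the repeat, which in the TAL effector code is associated with recognition of adenine. The "10" most likely marks the position the module is designed to occupy in an ordered array of repeats, although the record does not spell this out.

The plasmid replicates in E. coli from a high-copy ColE1/pUC-type origin and is selected with tetracycline through a TcR efflux gene driven by its native tet promoter. The automated annotation also picks up short fragments of lacI, an RSF origin and a kanamycin resistance gene. These appear to be non-functional remnants of the backbone's construction history rather than working parts. A T7 promoter and rrnB T1 and T2 terminators are also annotated. The repeat insert itself is not annotated in the feature table, and no promoter is described as driving its expression, which fits a plasmid that stores a DNA part rather than expressing a protein. It is typically used as a source of one repeat unit, combined with other repeat modules to build arrays that specify a chosen DNA target sequence.
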