Features (pLannotate 1.2.2; 10 found; start..end, strand, type, name):
      1..54      -  CDS            lacI (fragment): lac repressor; lacI; The lac repressor binds to the lac operator to inhibit transcription in E. coli. This inhibition can be relieved by adding lactose or isopropyl-β-D-thiogalactopyranoside (IPTG).
     56..180     -  rep_origin     RSF ori (fragment): Plasmids containing the RSF 1030 origin of replication can be propagated in E. coli cells that contain additional plasmids with compatible origins.
    196..224     +  promoter       tet promoter: E. coli promoter for tetracycline efflux protein gene
    272..1462    +  CDS            TcR: tetracycline efflux protein; tet; confers resistance to tetracycline
   1560..1634    +  CDS            KanR (fragment): aminoglycoside phosphotransferase; aphA-3; confers resistance to kanamycin
   1637..1655    -  promoter       T7 promoter: promoter for bacteriophage T7 RNA polymerase
   1950..2538    +  rep_origin     ori: high-copy-number ColE1/pMB1/pBR322/pUC origin of replication
   2721..2813    +  CDS            lacI (fragment): lac repressor; lacI; The lac repressor binds to the lac operator to inhibit transcription in E. coli. This inhibition can be relieved by adding lactose or isopropyl-β-D-thiogalactopyranoside (IPTG).
   2868..2895    -  terminator     rrnB T2 terminator: transcription terminator T2 from the E. coli rrnB gene
   3027..3070    +  terminator     rrnB T1 terminator: Escherichia coli rrnB; transcription terminator T1 from the E. coli rrnB gene
>Addgene plasmid #31005 | pNI10 | depositor full sequence | sequence record 14229 | Author sequence
CTGCATTAATGAATCGGCCAACGCGCGGGGAGAGGCGGTTTGCGTATTGGGCGCTCTTCCGCTTCCTCGC
TCACTGACTCGCTGCGCTCGGTCGTTCGGCTGCGGCGAGCGGTATCAGCTCACTCAAAGGCGGTAATACG
GTTATCCACAGAATCAGGGGATAACGCAGGAAAGAACATGAATTAATTCTCATGTTTGACAGCTTATCAT
CGATTAGCTTTAATGCGGTAGTTTATCACAGTTAAATTGCTAACGCAGTCAGGCACCGTGTATGAAATCT
AACAATGCGCTCATCGTCATCCTCGGCACCGTCACCCTGGATGCTGTAGGCATAGGCTTGGTTATGCCGG
TACTGCCGGGCCTCTTGCGGGATATCGTCCATTCCGACAGCATCGCCAGTCACTATGGCGTGCTGCTAGC
GCTATATGCGTTGATGCAATTTCTATGCGCACCCGTTCTCGGAGCACTGTCCGACCGCTTTGGCCGCCGC
CCAGTCCTGCTCGCTTCGCTACTTGGAGCCACTATCGACTACGCGATCATGGCGACCACACCCGTCCTGT
GGATTCTCTACGCCGGACGCATCGTGGCCGGCATCACCGGCGCCACAGGTGCGGTTGCTGGCGCCTATAT
CGCCGACATCACCGATGGGGAAGATCGGGCTCGCCACTTCGGGCTCATGAGCGCTTGTTTCGGCGTGGGT
ATGGTGGCAGGCCCCGTGGCCGGGGGACTGTTGGGCGCCATCTCCTTACATGCACCATTCCTTGCGGCGG
CGGTGCTCAACGGCCTCAACCTACTACTGGGCTGCTTCCTAATGCAGGAGTCGCATAAGGGAGAGCGCCG
ACCCATGCCCTTGAGAGCCTTCAACCCAGTCAGCTCCTTCCGGTGGGCGCGGGGCATGACTATCGTCGCC
GCACTTATGACTGTCTTCTTTATCATGCAACTCGTAGGACAGGTGCCGGCAGCGCTCTGGGTCATTTTCG
GCGAGGACCGCTTTCGCTGGAGCGCGACGATGATCGGCCTGTCGCTTGCGGTATTCGGAATCTTGCACGC
CCTCGCTCAAGCCTTCGTCACTGGTCCCGCCACCAAACGTTTCGGCGAGAAGCAGGCCATTATCGCCGGC
ATGGCGGCCGACGCGCTGGGCTACGTCTTGCTGGCGTTCGCGACGCGAGGCTGGATGGCCTTCCCCATTA
TGATTCTTCTCGCTTCCGGCGGCATCGGGATGCCCGCGTTGCAGGCCATGCTGTCCAGGCAGGTAGATGA
CGACCATCAGGGACAGCTTCAAGGATCGCTCGCGGCTCTTACCAGCCTAACTTCGATCATTGGACCGCTG
ATCGTCACGGCGATTTATGCCGCCTCGGCGAGCACATGGAACGGGTTGGCATGGATTGTAGGCGCCGCCC
TATACCTTGTCTGCCTCCCCGCGTTGCGTCGCGGTGCATGGAGCCGGGCCACCTCGACCTGAATGGAAGC
CGGCGGCACCTCGCTAACGGATTCACCACTCCAAGAATTGGAGCCAATCAATTCTTGCGGAGAACTGTGA
ATGCGCAAACCAACCCTTGATCGGGGAAGAACAGTATGTCGAGCTATTTTTTGACTTACTGGGGATCAAG
CCTGATTGGGAGAAAATAAAATATCCCCTATAGTGAGTCGTATTACATGGTCATAGCTGTTTCCTGGCAG
CTCTGGCCCGTGTCTCAAAATCTCTGATGTTACATTGCACAAGATAAAAATATATCATCATGCCTCCTCT
AGAGGTCTCCGCTCGAAACGGTGCAGCGGCTGTTGCCGGTGCTGTGCCAGGACCATGGCCTGACCCCGGA
CCAAGTGGTGGCTATCGCCAGCAACATTGGCGGGAGACCCTCGAGCCACCCATGACCAAAATCCCTTAAC
GTGAGTTACGCGTCGTTCCACTGAGCGTCAGACCCCGTAGAAAAGATCAAAGGATCTTCTTGAGATCCTT
TTTTTCTGCGCGTAATCTGCTGCTTGCAAACAAAAAAACCACCGCTACCAGCGGTGGTTTGTTTGCCGGA
TCAAGAGCTACCAACTCTTTTTCCGAAGGTAACTGGCTTCAGCAGAGCGCAGATACCAAATACTGTTCTT
CTAGTGTAGCCGTAGTTAGGCCACCACTTCAAGAACTCTGTAGCACCGCCTACATACCTCGCTCTGCTAA
TCCTGTTACCAGTGGCTGCTGCCAGTGGCGATAAGTCGTGTCTTACCGGGTTGGACTCAAGACGATAGTT
ACCGGATAAGGCGCAGCGGTCGGGCTGAACGGGGGGTTCGTGCACACAGCCCAGCTTGGAGCGAACGACC
TACACCGAACTGAGATACCTACAGCGTGAGCTATGAGAAAGCGCCACGCTTCCCGAAGGGAGAAAGGCGG
ACAGGTATCCGGTAAGCGGCAGGGTCGGAACAGGAGAGCGCACGAGGGAGCTTCCAGGGGGAAACGCCTG
GTATCTTTATAGTCCTGTCGGGTTTCGCCACCTCTGACTTGAGCGTCGATTTTTGTGATGCTCGTCAGGG
GGGCGGAGCCTATGGAAAAACGCCAGCAACGCGGCCTTTTTACGGTTCCTGGCCTTTTGCTGGCCTTTTG
CTCACATGTTCTTTCCTGCGTTATCCCCTGATTCTGTGGATAACCGTATTACCGCCTTTGAGTGAGCTGA
TACCGCTCGCCGCAGCCGAACGACCGAGCGCAGCGAGTCAGTGAGCGAGGAAGCGGAAGAGCGCCCAATA
CGCAAACCGCCTCTCCCCGCGCGTTGGCCGATTCATTAATGCAGCTGGCACGACAGGTTTCCCGACTGGA
AAGCGGGCAGTGAGCGCAACGCAATTAATACGCGTACCGCTAGCCAGGAAGAGTTTGTAGAAACGCAAAA
AGGCCATCCGTCAGGATGGCCTTCTGCTTAGTTTGATGCCTGGCAGTTTATGGCGGGCGTCCTGCCCGCC
ACCCTCCGGGCCGTTGCTTCACAACGTTCAAATCCGCTCCCGGCGGATTTGTCCTACTCAGGAGAGCGTT
CACCGACAAACAACAGATAAAACGAAAGGCCCAGTCTTCCGACTGAGCCTTTCGTTTTATTTGATGCCTG
GCAGTTCCCTACTCTCGCGTT
