>Addgene plasmid #31005 | pNI10 | addgene partial sequence | sequence record 35579 | 31005 with pTC14_F2 (caagcctgattgggagaaaa)
TCATAGCTGTTTCCTGGCAGCTCTGGCCCGTGTCTCAAAATCTCTGATGTTACATTGCACAAGATAAAAA
TATATCATCATGCCTCCTCTAGAGGTCTCCGCTCGAAACGGTGCAGCGGCTGTTGCCGGTGCTGTGCCAG
GACCATGGCCTGACCCCGGACCAAGTGGTGGCTATCGCCAGCAACATTGGCGGGAGACCCTCGAGCCACC
CATGACCAAAATCCCTTAACGTGAGTTACGCGTCGTTCCACTGAGCGTCAGACCCCGTAGAAAAGATCAA
AGGATCTTCTTGAGATCCTTTTTTTCTGCGCGTAATCTGCTGCTTGCAAACAAAAAAACCACCGCTACCA
GCGGTGGTTTGTTTGCCGGATCAAGAGCTACCAACTCTTTTTCCGAAGGTAACTGGCTTCAGCAGAGCGC
AGATACCAAATACTGTTCTTCTAGTGTAGCCGTAGTTAGGCCACCACTTCAAGAACTCTGTAGCACCGCC
TACATACCTCGCTCTGCTAATCCTGTTACCAGTGGCTGCTGCCAGTGGCGATAAGTCGTGTCTTACCGGG
TTGGACTCAAGACGATAGTTACCGGATAAGGCGCAGCGGTCGGGCTGAACGGGGGGTTCGTGCACACAGC
CCAGCTTGGAGCGAACGACCTACACCGAACTGAGATACCTACAGCGTGAGCTATGAGAAAGCGCCACGCT
TCCCGAAGGGAGAAAGGCGGACAGGTATCCGGTAAGCGGCAGGGTCGGAACAGGAGAGCGCACGAGGGAG
CTTCCAGGGGGAAACGCCTGGTATCTTTATAGTCCTGTCGGGTTTCGCCACCTCTGACTTGAGCGTCGAT
TTTTGTGATGCTCGTCAGGGGGGC
